# Supplementary material for: The complete mitochondrial genome and description of a new cryptic Brazilian species of Metopiellus Raffray (Coleoptera: Staphylinidae: Pselaphinae)
Source: PeerJ. 2023 Jul 27;11:e15697. doi: 10.7717/peerj.15697 (PMC10387231; doi:10.7717/peerj.15697)
Supplement: Supplemental Information 2 [file peerj-11-15697-s002.gb]

LOCUS       MZ576844               14487 bp    DNA     circular INV 29-JUL-2022
DEFINITION  Metopiellus sp. mitochondrion, complete genome.
ACCESSION   MZ576844
VERSION     MZ576844
KEYWORDS    .
SOURCE      mitochondrion Metopiellus sp.
  ORGANISM  Metopiellus sp.
            Eukaryota; Metazoa; Ecdysozoa; Arthropoda; Hexapoda; Insecta;
            Pterygota; Neoptera; Endopterygota; Coleoptera; Polyphaga;
            Staphyliniformia; Staphylinidae; Omaliinae group; Pselaphinae;
            Metopiellus.
REFERENCE   1  (bases 1 to 14487)
  AUTHORS   Ansejo,A., de Oliveira,M.P.A., Vieira,J.S., Oliveira,R.R.M.,
            Pires,E.S., Oliveira,G. and Vasconcelos,S.
  TITLE     A new Brazilian species of Metopiellus Raffray (Coleoptera:
            Staphylinidae) and its mitochondrial genome
  JOURNAL   Unpublished
REFERENCE   2  (bases 1 to 14487)
  AUTHORS   Ansejo,A., de Oliveira,M.P.A., Vieira,J.S., Oliveira,R.R.M.,
            Pires,E.S., Oliveira,G. and Vasconcelos,S.
  TITLE     Direct Submission
  JOURNAL   Submitted (14-JUL-2021) Environmental Genomics, Instituto
            Tecnologico Vale, R. Boaventura da Silva, 955, Belem, Para
            66055-090, Brazil
FEATURES             Location/Qualifiers
     source          1..14487
                     /organism="Metopiellus sp."
                     /organelle="mitochondrion"
                     /mol_type="genomic DNA"
                     /db_xref="taxon:2968525"
     gene            29..91
                     /gene="trnI(gat)"
     tRNA            29..91
                     /gene="trnI(gat)"
                     /product="tRNA-Ile"
     gene            complement(89..151)
                     /gene="trnQ(ttg)"
     tRNA            complement(89..151)
                     /gene="trnQ(ttg)"
                     /product="tRNA-Gln"
     gene            160..226
                     /gene="trnM(cat)"
     tRNA            160..226
                     /gene="trnM(cat)"
                     /product="tRNA-Met"
     gene            259..1221
                     /gene="ND2"
     CDS             259..1221
                     /gene="ND2"
                     /codon_start=1
                     /transl_table=5
                     /product="NADH dehydrogenase subunit 2"
                     /protein_id="UUK33557"
                     /translation="MLIISTLITISSNSWMGMWMGLEINLLSIIPLMNNIKNNYTAES
                     SIKYFIIQIISSLIILMNLIFLMKFNNFYIFNKMTNMIMNSALMMKMGSAPFHFWFPE
                     IIEGLNWMNCFILLTWQKISPFILLNYFLKNNIFTFIIITLNILIGGLIGLNQIKLKK
                     LLTFSSISHIGWMLSILMLSESLWLFYLMIYFIIMINMIYLLNKLQIFFMNHYFFMSY
                     LMIFFFNLNFFNLIGIPPFIGFFSKWFTIQMLISYKWMFLVYFMMLFTLISFFYYFRM
                     LILPMNLNLNKNFLMNMKINFFMFFMNFFNLFTFIFLPMISSLI"
     gene            1220..1282
                     /gene="trnW(tca)"
     tRNA            1220..1282
                     /gene="trnW(tca)"
                     /product="tRNA-Trp"
     gene            complement(1275..1337)
                     /gene="trnC(gca)"
     tRNA            complement(1275..1337)
                     /gene="trnC(gca)"
                     /product="tRNA-Cys"
     gene            complement(1337..1399)
                     /gene="trnY(gta)"
     tRNA            complement(1337..1399)
                     /gene="trnY(gta)"
                     /product="tRNA-Tyr"
     gene            1364..2931
                     /gene="COX1"
     CDS             1364..2931
                     /gene="COX1"
                     /note="TAA stop codon is completed by the addition of 3' A
                     residues to the mRNA"
                     /codon_start=1
                     /transl_except=(pos:2930..2931,aa:TERM)
                     /transl_table=5
                     /product="cytochrome c oxidase subunit 1"
                     /protein_id="UUK33558"
                     /translation="MYNLSLFISHFINKWLFSTNHKNIGTLYLMFGIWSGMIGMSLSI
                     LIRMELSMPGSLIGNDQIYNSIVTMHAFLMIFFLIMPMMIGGFGNWLIPMMLGAPDMA
                     FPRLNNMSFWLLPPSLILLLMSSMIENGTGTGWTIYPPLSSNLTHSSSSMDLTIFSLH
                     LAGIASILGALNFISTMLNMRLMQMKINFMSLFSWSIMITAILLIVSLPILAGAITML
                     LMDRNMNTTFFDPMGGGDPILFQHLFWFFGHPEVYILILPGFGLISHIITNETGKKET
                     FGFLSMIYAMMTIGLLGFIVWAHHMFTIGMDIDTRAYFTSTTMIIAIPTGIKIFSWLT
                     TLHGFQLNYSPSMIWSIGFMFLFTIGGLTGIILANSSIDIILHDTYYVVAHFHYVLSM
                     GAIFSIMSSFIHWFPMMWGLTLNKNFLLIQFLIMFLGVNLTFFPQHFLGLSGMPRRYS
                     DYPDMFLSWNVISSMGSMISLISIMMFIFIIWESLSSLRNKISTLNLMSLEWYHKFPI
                     KYHSFIEIPMLIKM"
     gene            2932..2993
                     /gene="trnL2(taa)"
     tRNA            2932..2993
                     /gene="trnL2(taa)"
                     /product="tRNA-Leu"
     gene            2997..3678
                     /gene="COX2"
     CDS             2997..3678
                     /gene="COX2"
                     /note="TAA stop codon is completed by the addition of 3' A
                     residues to the mRNA"
                     /codon_start=1
                     /transl_except=(pos:3678,aa:TERM)
                     /transl_table=5
                     /product="cytochrome c oxidase subunit 2"
                     /protein_id="UUK33559"
                     /translation="MTWNTLNFQNSISPLMEQLIFFHDHSMTLLLMILLMILYIIIIL
                     FKNKYNFRFLINNQMIELIWTILPIIILILIALPSLNLLYLFDEMNNPLITIKVIGHQ
                     WYWSYEYSDFKNIEFDSYMIYNQIDNYNFRLLDVDNHLIIPFNIQIRIIITSMDVIHS
                     WTIPSMNIKVDAIPGRLNQTNFFINNTGIYFGQCSEICGMNHSFMPIVIESVSKTYFI
                     KWIILTSNN"
     gene            3680..3747
                     /gene="trnK(ctt)"
     tRNA            3680..3747
                     /gene="trnK(ctt)"
                     /product="tRNA-Lys"
     gene            3762..3825
                     /gene="trnD(gtc)"
     tRNA            3762..3825
                     /gene="trnD(gtc)"
                     /product="tRNA-Asp"
     gene            3826..3978
                     /gene="ATP8"
     CDS             3826..3978
                     /gene="ATP8"
                     /codon_start=1
                     /transl_table=5
                     /product="ATP synthase F0 subunit 8"
                     /protein_id="UUK33560"
                     /translation="MFQMMPMNWLFLFIYFLLIYMMFYINMYFNFLFNPNILNKKFLL
                     SKKWKW"
     gene            3972..4622
                     /gene="ATP6"
     CDS             3972..4622
                     /gene="ATP6"
                     /codon_start=1
                     /transl_table=5
                     /product="ATP synthase F0 subunit 6"
                     /protein_id="UUK33561"
                     /translation="MMMSLFISFDPSTNLFNLNWMSLLIWFYFIPLIYWLNYSNFMMM
                     FKLIMNFIYKEFSIISMNKTNLLLSLSLFFYIILNNFMGLFPYIFTNTSHMTLNFSLA
                     LTMWFSFILFNWMNYTNKMFSHLIPNNTPFILMPFMVCIEIISIIIRPLTLMIRLMAN
                     MISGHLLLTLLGNIKLNFMSLMIIPIQMTLNILELSISMIQAYVFSILITLYLSEN"
     gene            4622..5402
                     /gene="COX3"
     CDS             4622..5402
                     /gene="COX3"
                     /note="TAA stop codon is completed by the addition of 3' A
                     residues to the mRNA"
                     /codon_start=1
                     /transl_except=(pos:5402,aa:TERM)
                     /transl_table=5
                     /product="cytochrome c oxidase subunit 3"
                     /protein_id="UUK33562"
                     /translation="MMKNHPFHLVDLSPWPILISFMIMMSMIGMIKWFKFFNYNLMLL
                     SLINIIIISYQWWRDVIRESTYQGLHSSFVMNNLKLGMILFIISELFLFVSFFWMFFH
                     SSLTPSIELGMNWPPKNIMPFNPMQIPLLNTLILLSSGFSVTWAHQSIMNNNFNQMKM
                     SLMITIMLGIYFTLLQIIEYKMSSFSISDSIYGSSFFLMTGFHGIHVLIGSIFLSICL
                     IRHLLNHFSSIHHFGFEAAIWYWHFVDVVWLFLYISIYWRGK"
     gene            5403..5465
                     /gene="trnG(tcc)"
     tRNA            5403..5465
                     /gene="trnG(tcc)"
                     /product="tRNA-Gly"
     gene            5466..5808
                     /gene="ND3"
     CDS             5466..5808
                     /gene="ND3"
                     /note="TAA stop codon is completed by the addition of 3' A
                     residues to the mRNA"
                     /codon_start=1
                     /transl_except=(pos:5808,aa:TERM)
                     /transl_table=5
                     /product="NADH dehydrogenase subunit 3"
                     /protein_id="UUK33563"
                     /translation="MYMYMFMIFLISLLCNLFPTLLSMKSLMNREKSTPFECGFDPKN
                     SMRLPFSLQFFFIALIFLIFDIEITMLIPLIYLMKKINLLIYFTMMWIFLLILLMGLY
                     YEWKIGSLNWLF"
     gene            5809..5860
                     /gene="trnA(tgc)"
     tRNA            5809..5860
                     /gene="trnA(tgc)"
                     /product="tRNA-Ala"
     gene            5859..5918
                     /gene="trnR(tcg)"
     tRNA            5859..5918
                     /gene="trnR(tcg)"
                     /product="tRNA-Arg"
     gene            5917..5979
                     /gene="trnN(gtt)"
     tRNA            5917..5979
                     /gene="trnN(gtt)"
                     /product="tRNA-Asn"
     gene            5977..6031
                     /gene="trnS1(tct)"
     tRNA            5977..6031
                     /gene="trnS1(tct)"
                     /product="tRNA-Ser"
     gene            6031..6092
                     /gene="trnE(ttc)"
     tRNA            6031..6092
                     /gene="trnE(ttc)"
                     /product="tRNA-Glu"
     gene            complement(6091..6153)
                     /gene="trnF(gaa)"
     tRNA            complement(6091..6153)
                     /gene="trnF(gaa)"
                     /product="tRNA-Phe"
     gene            complement(6154..7852)
                     /gene="ND5"
     CDS             complement(6154..7852)
                     /gene="ND5"
                     /note="TAA stop codon is completed by the addition of 3' A
                     residues to the mRNA"
                     /codon_start=1
                     /transl_except=(pos:complement(6154),aa:TERM)
                     /transl_table=5
                     /product="NADH dehydrogenase subunit 5"
                     /protein_id="UUK33564"
                     /translation="MFMICYIYYIFLMMLSVILFLLGLYFLSFDLTLMIELNFMTLNS
                     NSIVMMFLFDWMSLLFMSFVLLISSMVINYSNEYMYNDKNLNRFILLILLFVFSMIMM
                     IISPNLISILLGWDGLGLISFCLIIYYQNIKSMNAGMMTMFMNRIGDVFILMSIVWMI
                     NFGSWNFYFYIEYMKNDMIMSVILSFILISVFTKSAQIPFSSWLPIAMAAPTPISALV
                     HSSTLVTAGIYLLIRFNLGLINWMMNYLLYISIITMFIAGMIANFEYDLKKIIAYSTL
                     SQLGFIMSILSFYEYKLAMFHLLTHALFKSTLFMCAGSIIHNFLNNQDIRYMGKLIYF
                     MPLTCIFMLISILCLCGLPFLSGFYSKELILEIYLMYYSNWFIFMMYYISLGLTVCYS
                     FRLIYFLIFYNKNYLVFMDLNDNDNMLKSMSLLIFLMIIMGSLLMWLIMPNPYFICLP
                     LMMKLMAFMFLIIGMILGINISLYFLNYTINNNKFIYFIFNSLNLNFMYSYSINYWLM
                     LSMKYYENLDHGWIESMSGQKFYLFMKKNSMFLMKIFINNFYLFIILMLFWIFFLIMI
                     "
     gene            complement(7853..7915)
                     /gene="trnH(gtg)"
     tRNA            complement(7853..7915)
                     /gene="trnH(gtg)"
                     /product="tRNA-His"
     gene            complement(7916..9227)
                     /gene="ND4"
     CDS             complement(7916..9227)
                     /gene="ND4"
                     /note="TAA stop codon is completed by the addition of 3' A
                     residues to the mRNA"
                     /codon_start=1
                     /transl_except=(pos:complement(7916),aa:TERM)
                     /transl_table=5
                     /product="NADH dehydrogenase subunit 4"
                     /protein_id="UUK33565"
                     /translation="MMSFIFFIIMMIMVNFYSLWLSQYIYYMLFFMFLLINVYNNIYL
                     NLSYMFGIDLLSYLMLLLLFWICSLMILVIKKKNFMEMYLFLMLSLLLSLFCVFSTLN
                     LFYFYIFFEISLIPMLIMILGWGFQPERLQAGVYLFFYMMFMSLPMLLSVFFIYENFY
                     CLMLNMIYNINVFNIFIYLFLVLIFLVKMPMFMIHLWLPKAHVEAPVFGSMMLAGIML
                     KLGGYGMIRIMMIFMKLGMKFNFVFIIISLFGSLIISFICFRQTDMKSMIAYSSIIHM
                     GLVISGIMTLNYFGLIGSLIMMLGHGLCSSGLFCMLNLVYERFFSRSIYFNKGLINLL
                     PSLSLWWFLLLISNAGSPPSLNLLSEILLMISLVSWNYLLMLLLLLISLLSIMYCLYL
                     FSYSQHGKNIHMFSCSMNQIREFLLLFLHWFPLNLLFLKSEMFLL"
     gene            complement(9221..9493)
                     /gene="ND4L"
     CDS             complement(9221..9493)
                     /gene="ND4L"
                     /codon_start=1
                     /transl_table=5
                     /product="NADH dehydrogenase subunit 4l"
                     /protein_id="UUK33566"
                     /translation="MYSLIMFICGLISLCLKFKHLLMMLLSLEFIILSIYLSLYFMLI
                     MYNYEFYMLMIFLSMSVCESVLGLSILVYLIRTSGNDYLKTFNMLW"
     gene            9501..9564
                     /gene="trnT(tgt)"
     tRNA            9501..9564
                     /gene="trnT(tgt)"
                     /product="tRNA-Thr"
     gene            complement(9565..9628)
                     /gene="trnP(tgg)"
     tRNA            complement(9565..9628)
                     /gene="trnP(tgg)"
                     /product="tRNA-Pro"
     gene            9631..10086
                     /gene="ND6"
     CDS             9631..10086
                     /gene="ND6"
                     /codon_start=1
                     /transl_table=5
                     /product="NADH dehydrogenase subunit 6"
                     /protein_id="UUK33567"
                     /translation="MFMLNFLLILSLSFIFMKHLMSMGLILLLQTLLITIITSMFLNS
                     SFFSYILFLIFIGGMLILFLYMISIASNMKFKFSMIFILLIPLMLTMLNIKMNFFFFK
                     QILNINLLLTKFFSYPTFLIMLLLMMYLFLTLIMSMKIINLKFGPMRQK"
     gene            10107..11216
                     /gene="CYTB"
     CDS             10107..11216
                     /gene="CYTB"
                     /codon_start=1
                     /transl_table=5
                     /product="cytochrome b"
                     /protein_id="UUK33568"
                     /translation="MMMNLIYKFLMNLPTPSNISTMWNFGSMLGLCLLIQIFTGLFLS
                     MHYCPNTNLAFNSIINISRNINYGWLIRTLHANGASFFFICIYIHISRNMYYDSFKLK
                     LTWIIGTMILLLLMMTAFMGYILPWGQMSFWGITVITNLLSTIPYLGISIVQWLWGGF
                     SINNDTLMRFYSFHFILPFMILMFMMIHLMYLHQTGSTNPLSLNSNIDKLPFYPFFLF
                     KDLLSMLIMLMMMSMLSLINPYLLMDSENFIQSNPFVTPIHIQPEWYFLFAYSILRSI
                     PNKLGGVIALILSIFILFFLPFMMNKKIMGNQFYPFNKILLWMFLSIFILLTWSGTQP
                     VEYPFKNLSQMFTLIYFLFFFLISFTSKIWDKYIF"
     gene            11217..11280
                     /gene="trnS2(tga)"
     tRNA            11217..11280
                     /gene="trnS2(tga)"
                     /product="tRNA-Ser"
     gene            complement(11300..12223)
                     /gene="ND1"
     CDS             complement(11300..12223)
                     /gene="ND1"
                     /codon_start=1
                     /transl_table=5
                     /product="NADH dehydrogenase subunit 1"
                     /protein_id="UUK33569"
                     /translation="MLMLSLIILIIFIFMGVAFLTMLERKVLGYIQIRKGPNMIFLMG
                     IMQPFSDGVKLFTKEMINPIMSNYLIYYFCPIINLFIALIMWMVIPFFSFFFNFSYSI
                     LYILCCSSFMVYSIMLAGWSSNSNYSMLGSVRSIVQMISYEVSLFIIMMSFLVMLLSL
                     KLIIFMELQLYLWFMFLFFPLMMILFVSGLAETNRSPFDFVEGESELVSGFNIEYMSG
                     GFALIFMSEYSNILFMSMLFSIFFLGGDLYSYIFFLKILFLSFMWIWVRGSFPRFRYD
                     KFMYLMWKSFLSVSLNFLLFYLNLKLLIFIL"
     gene            complement(12244..12304)
                     /gene="trnL1(tag)"
     tRNA            complement(12244..12304)
                     /gene="trnL1(tag)"
                     /product="tRNA-Leu"
     gene            complement(12334..13565)
                     /gene="rrnL"
     rRNA            complement(12334..13565)
                     /gene="rrnL"
                     /product="16S ribosomal RNA"
     gene            complement(13570..13633)
                     /gene="trnV(tac)"
     tRNA            complement(13570..13633)
                     /gene="trnV(tac)"
                     /product="tRNA-Val"
     gene            complement(13629..14356)
                     /gene="rrnS"
     rRNA            complement(13629..14356)
                     /gene="rrnS"
                     /product="12S ribosomal RNA"
BASE COUNT     6189 a   1494 c    899 g   5899 t      6 others
ORIGIN     
        1 tatttaatta attattataa ataaaattaa taaagtgtct gaaaaaaaga attattttga
       61 tagaataaaa tatgtaaatt tacctttatt atatttaata ataatattac cttaagattc
      121 aaaaacttat atacatgtat actcaaatat aattttttta aaaaaataag ctaacaaagc
      181 taataggttc ataccctatt tataaaggtt aaatcctttt tttttattat atttttttat
      241 aaatttttat ttttcaatat attaatcatc agaactttaa ttacaatttc atcaaactca
      301 tgaataggaa tatgaatagg tttagaaatt aatttattat ctattatccc cctaataaat
      361 aatattaaaa ataactatac cgctgaatct tcaattaaat atttcattat tcaaatcatt
      421 tcttcattaa ttattttaat aaatttaatt tttttaataa aatttaataa tttttatatt
      481 tttaataaaa taactaatat aatcataaat tcagccttaa taataaaaat aggaagagcc
      541 ccattccatt tttgattccc cgaaattatt gaaggcctaa attgaataaa ttgttttatt
      601 ttattaacat gacaaaaaat tagcccattt attcttttaa attatttctt gaaaaataat
      661 atctttactt ttattattat tacattaaat attttaattg gcggattaat tggtttaaat
      721 caaattaaat taaaaaaatt attaacattt tcttcaatta gtcatattgg atgaatatta
      781 agaattttaa tattatcaga atctttatga ttattttatt taataattta ttttattatc
      841 ataattaaca taatttattt actcaataaa ttacaaattt ttttcataaa tcattatttc
      901 tttatatctt atttaataat tttttttttt aatttaaatt tttttaattt aattggaatt
      961 cctccattta ttggattttt ttcaaaatga tttacaattc aaatactaat ttcgtataaa
     1021 tgaatatttt tagtttattt tataatgcta tttactctaa tttcattttt ttattatttt
     1081 cggatactaa ttttacctat aaatttaaat ttaaataaaa atttcctaat aaatataaaa
     1141 atcaattttt ttatattctt tataaacttt tttaatttat ttacatttat ttttttacca
     1201 ataatttcta gtttaattta aggatttaag ttataaaaac ttttaatctt caaaattaac
     1261 aaaaaaaaaa ttttaagcct taaaaaaatt ttttaccttt aaatttgcaa tttaaaatca
     1321 ttcatgacta taaaactaat aaaagaattt tattcattaa taaatttaca atttatcact
     1381 ttttatcagt cattttatta acaaatgatt attttccacg aatcataaaa atattggaac
     1441 attatatcta atatttggaa tttgatcagg aataattgga atatcattaa gaattttaat
     1501 tcgtatagaa ttaagaatac caggttcatt aattggaaat gatcaaattt ataattctat
     1561 tgtaactata cacgcttttt taataatttt ttttttaatt ataccaataa taattggtgg
     1621 atttggaaat tgattaattc caataatatt aggagctcct gatatagctt ttcctcgtct
     1681 taataatata agattctgat tacttcctcc ttcattaatt ttattattaa taagaagaat
     1741 aattgaaaat ggaacaggta caggatgaac aatttatcct cctttatcat caaatttaac
     1801 tcatagaaga tcttctatag atttaactat ttttagatta catttagcag gaattgcttc
     1861 aattcttgga gcattaaatt ttatttcaac tatattaaat atacgattaa tacaaataaa
     1921 aatcaatttt atatccttat tttcctgatc aattataatt acagcaattt tattaattgt
     1981 ttcactacca attttagcag gtgcaattac catattatta atagatcgaa atataaatac
     2041 aacttttttt gatcctatag gaggaggaga tccaatttta ttccaacatt tattttgatt
     2101 ttttggtcac cctgaagttt atattttaat tttaccagga tttggtttaa tttctcatat
     2161 tattacaaat gaaacaggaa aaaaagaaac ttttgggttt ttaagaataa tttatgcaat
     2221 aataacaatt ggtttacttg gatttattgt atgagcccat catatattta ctattggtat
     2281 agatattgat actcgtgctt attttacatc aacaacaata attattgcaa ttccaacagg
     2341 aattaaaatt tttagatgat taacaactct acatggattt caattaaatt attctccatc
     2401 aataatttga tcaattggat ttatattcct atttacaatt ggtggattaa caggaattat
     2461 tttagctaat tcatcaattg atattattct acatgatact tattatgtag tagctcattt
     2521 tcattatgta ttatcaatag gagcaatttt ttctattata tcaagattta ttcattgatt
     2581 tcctataata tgaggtttaa cattaaataa aaattttctt ttaattcaat tcttaattat
     2641 atttttagga gtaaatttaa cattttttcc tcaacatttc ttaggtttat ctggaatacc
     2701 tcgtcgatat tcagattatc ctgatatatt tttatcatga aatgtaattt catcaatagg
     2761 atcaataatt tctttaatta gaattataat attcattttt attatttgag aaagattatc
     2821 ctccttacga aataaaattt caactctaaa tttaatatcc ttagaatgat accataaatt
     2881 tccaattaaa taccactctt ttattgaaat tccaatacta attaaaatat atctaatatg
     2941 acagataaat gtactggatt taaaccccat aaataaattt aattttttta gaaatcataa
     3001 catgaaatac tctaaatttt caaaatagaa tctctccttt aatagaacaa ttaatttttt
     3061 ttcacgatca tagaataacc ttattattaa taattctact tataatttta tatattatta
     3121 ttattttatt taaaaataaa tataattttc gatttttaat taataatcaa ataattgaat
     3181 taatttgaac tattttacct attattattt taattttaat tgcactacct tcattaaatt
     3241 tattatattt atttgatgaa ataaataatc ctttaattac tatcaaagta attgggcatc
     3301 aatgatattg atcatatgaa tattctgatt tcaaaaatat tgaatttgat tcatacataa
     3361 tttataatca aattgataat tataatttcc gtcttttaga tgtagataat catttaatta
     3421 ttccttttaa tattcaaatt cgaattatta ttacttcaat agatgtaatt cattcatgaa
     3481 ctatcccatc tataaatatt aaagttgatg ctattccagg acgattaaat caaacgaatt
     3541 tttttattaa caatacagga atttattttg gtcaatgttc agaaatttgt ggtataaatc
     3601 atagttttat accaattgta attgaaagag tttcgaaaac ctattttatt aaatgaatta
     3661 tcttaacttc caataattat attaagtgtc tgaaaaagta atggtctctt aaaccaatca
     3721 taatataaat aaatatattc ttaataacat ttttatatct ttaaaaatta gttttaaaaa
     3781 aaactttaga atgtcagcct aaaattatat agattatatt tttaaatttt tcaaataata
     3841 ccaataaatt gattattttt atttatttat ttcttattaa tttatataat attttatatt
     3901 aatatatatt ttaatttttt atttaaccca aatattttaa ataaaaaatt tttattatca
     3961 aaaaaatgaa aatgataata agattattta tttcatttga tccttcaaca aatttattta
     4021 atttaaattg aataagacta ttaatttgat tttatttcat tccattaatt tattgattaa
     4081 attattcaaa ttttataata atatttaaat taattataaa ttttatttac aaagaattta
     4141 gtattatttc aataaataaa acaaatcttc tattatcttt aagtttattt ttttatatta
     4201 tccttaataa ttttataggt ttattccctt atatttttac taatacaaga catataactt
     4261 taaattttag attagcttta accatatgat tttcttttat tttatttaat tgaataaatt
     4321 atacaaataa aatattttct catttaattc caaataatac tccatttatt ttaatacctt
     4381 ttatagtatg tattgaaatc attagaatta ttattcgacc tttaacttta ataattcgat
     4441 taatagcaaa tatgatttcc ggtcatttac ttttaacttt attaggtaat attaaattaa
     4501 atttcatatc tttaataatt attcctattc aaataacttt aaatatttta gaattaagaa
     4561 tttcaataat tcaagcttat gttttttcta ttttaattac cttatattta agagaaaatt
     4621 aatgataaaa aatcatcctt ttcatcttgt agatttaaga ccttgaccta ttttaattag
     4681 atttataatt ataatatcaa taattggaat aattaaatga tttaaatttt ttaattacaa
     4741 tttaatatta ttaagattaa ttaatattat tattatttca tatcaatgat gacgagatgt
     4801 aatccgagaa agaacttacc aaggattaca ttcttcattt gtaataaata atttaaaatt
     4861 aggaataatt ttatttatta tttcagaatt atttttattt gtttcatttt tttgaatatt
     4921 tttccataga agattaactc cttctattga attaggaata aactgaccac caaaaaatat
     4981 tataccattt aatccaatac aaattccttt attaaataca ttaattttat taagatcagg
     5041 attttcagta acttgagctc accaaagaat tataaataat aattttaatc aaataaaaat
     5101 aagattaata attacaatta tacttggaat ttattttaca ttacttcaaa ttattgaata
     5161 taaaatatct tcattttcaa tttctgattc aatttatgga tcctcatttt ttttaataac
     5221 aggttttcat ggaatccatg tattaattgg atctattttt ctttctattt gtttaattcg
     5281 acatttatta aatcatttct cttcaattca tcattttgga tttgaagcag caatttgata
     5341 ctgacatttt gttgatgtag tatgattatt tttatatatt tctatttact gacgaggaaa
     5401 atatttatat aatataaata ttatatttaa tttccaatta aaaaatcaac aaaattgtat
     5461 aaattattta tatatacata tttataattt ttcttatctc attattatgt aatttatttc
     5521 caaccttact ttcaataaaa tctttaataa accgagaaaa atcaacacca tttgaatgtg
     5581 gttttgatcc aaaaaattca atacgtttac ctttttctct tcaatttttt tttattgcat
     5641 taattttttt aatttttgat attgaaatta ctatattaat tcctttaatt tatttaataa
     5701 aaaaaattaa cttattaatt tattttacta taatatgaat ttttttatta attttattaa
     5761 taggattata ttatgaatga aaaattggat cattaaattg attattttag gataaaaatt
     5821 tatatttgca atataatact attgatttca atttatctta ttaagaaata aatttataat
     5881 tagtttcgac ctaaaatctg ttttaattaa cctaatttaa taaaaaccaa aaagaggtaa
     5941 atcattgtta atgattaaat tgaaaatatt cttattgaat ttaacaaatt aagcttctaa
     6001 cttaataaat agcaataatg ttataaattc atttatataa tttaaaaaaa attttatatt
     6061 ttcattataa atttagattc atcttataaa tatttaaaga aaaaaatcat cataatatct
     6121 tcaatattat actttaactt aagctattta aataaattat aattaaaaaa aaaattcaaa
     6181 ataatattaa aataataaat aaataaaaat tattaataaa aatcttcatt aaaaatatag
     6241 aatttttttt cataaataaa taaaattttt gccctcttat tgattcaatt caaccatgat
     6301 ccaaattttc ataatatttt attcttaata ttaatcaata attaattcta taagaatata
     6361 taaaatttaa atttagacta ttaaaaataa aataaataaa cttattatta ttaatagtat
     6421 aatttaaaaa atataaagaa atattaatcc ctaaaattat accaataatt aaaaacataa
     6481 aagctattaa ttttattatt aatggtaaac aaataaaata aggattaggt ataattaacc
     6541 atattaataa acttcctata ataattatca aaaaaattaa taatcttata gactttaata
     6601 tattatcatt atcatttaaa tctataaaaa ctaaataatt tttattataa aaaattaaaa
     6661 aataaattaa acgaaaagaa taacaaactg ttaatcctaa agaaatataa tatattataa
     6721 aaataaatca attagaataa tatattaaat aaatttctaa aattaattcc ttagaataaa
     6781 atcctgataa aaatggaaga ccacataaac ataaaataga aattaatata aaaatacaag
     6841 ttaaaggtat aaaataaatt aattttccta tatatcgaat atcttgatta ttcaaaaaat
     6901 tatgaataat tctaccagca catataaata atgttgattt aaataaagca tgagttaata
     6961 aatgaaatat agctaattta tattcataaa aagataaaat tcttataata aaacctaatt
     7021 gtcttaaagt tgaataagca ataatttttt ttaaatcata ttcaaaattt gcaattattc
     7081 cagcaataaa tatagtaata attctaatgt ataataaata atttattatt caattaatta
     7141 atcctaaatt aaaacgaatt aataaataaa tacctgctgt tactaaagtt gatgaatgaa
     7201 ctaatgcaga aataggagta ggagcagcta tagcaattgg taatcaagat gaaaaaggaa
     7261 tttgtgctct ctttgtaaaa actgaaatta aaataaatct taaaattact cttataatta
     7321 tgtcattttt catatattca atataaaaat aaaaatttca acttccaaaa ttaattattc
     7381 aaacaattga tattaaaata aaaacatcac caattcgatt tataaatatt gttattattc
     7441 ctgcatttat agatttaata ttctgatagt aaataattaa acaaaatgaa attaatccta
     7501 atccatctca tcccaataaa atcctaatca aattaggtct aataattatt ataattatag
     7561 aaaaaacaaa taataaaatt aataaaataa aacgatttaa attcttatca ttatatatat
     7621 attcattact ataattaata actatagaag aaattaataa aacaaatctt ataaataata
     7681 atgatattca atcaaataaa aatattataa caatagaatt tgaatttaat gtcataaaat
     7741 ttaattcaat tattaatgtt aaatcaaatc ttaaaaaata taatcctaat aaaaacaaaa
     7801 taactcttaa tattattaaa aaaatataat aaatataaca aattataaaa attatttaat
     7861 ataattctat atatttgatt ccacaaatca atattttact ttaaattaat taaatataac
     7921 aaaaatattt ctctttttaa aaataataaa tttaaaggaa atcaatgtaa aaataataat
     7981 aaaaattctc gaatctgatt tattgaacaa ctaaatatat gaatattttt accatgttga
     8041 gaataagaaa ataaatataa acaatatata attcttaata aagaaattaa taataataat
     8101 aatattaata aataatttca tcttactaat ctaattatta ataaaatttc tcttaataaa
     8161 tttaaagaag gaggtgaacc agcattagaa attaacaaca aaaatcatca taaacttaat
     8221 ctaggtaata aattaattaa ccctttatta aaataaattc ttcgtctaaa aaatcgttca
     8281 taaactaaat ttaatataca aaataatcct gatgaacata aaccatgacc taatattata
     8341 attaatgaac caattaaacc aaaataattt aaagttataa ttcctctaat tactaaccct
     8401 atatgaataa ttgaagaata agcaattatt gattttatat ctgtttgccg aaaacaaata
     8461 aaagaaatga ttaatcttcc aaataaacta atgataataa atacaaaatt aaattttatt
     8521 cctaatttta taaaaattat cataattcga attatcccat atcctcctaa ttttaatata
     8581 attcctgcta atattataga tccaaataca ggagcctcaa catgagcttt tggtaatcat
     8641 aaatgaatta taaatatagg tattttaact aaaaaaatta aaactaaaaa taaataaata
     8701 aaaatattaa atacattaat attataaatt atatttaaca ttaaacaata aaaattttca
     8761 taaataaaaa atactcttaa taatataggt aaagatataa acattatata aaaaaataaa
     8821 taaactccag cttgtaaccg ttcaggttga aatcctcaac ctaaaattat aattaatata
     8881 ggaatcaatc taatttcaaa aaaaatataa aaataaaata aatttaaagt tctaaataca
     8941 caaaataaag ataataataa tcttaatatt aaaaataaat atatttctat aaaatttttt
     9001 tttttaatta ctaaaatcat taaactacaa attcaaaata ataataataa tattaaatat
     9061 cttaataaat caattccaaa tatatatctt aaattcaaat aaatattatt ataaacatta
     9121 attaataaaa atataaaaaa taatatataa tagatatatt gtcttaatca taatctataa
     9181 aaattaacta taattattat aataataaaa aaaataaatc ttatcataat atattaaatg
     9241 tctttaaata atcatttcca ctagtacgaa ttaaatatac taaaatagaa agacctaaga
     9301 ctctttcaca aactcttata gataaaaaaa ttattaatat ataaaattca taattatata
     9361 taattaatat aaaatataaa cttaaataaa tagataaaat aataaattct aaacttaata
     9421 atattattaa taaatgttta aattttaaac ataaactaat taacccacaa ataaatataa
     9481 ttaaagaata aattaacatt attttaataa tttaatttaa aatattgatt ttgtaaatca
     9541 aaaataattt tcaattttaa aatttcaaag aaaatacatc ttatcaataa tctccaaaat
     9601 taatattttt aatttaaact attctttgat atttttatat taaatttttt attaatttta
     9661 tctttatcat ttatttttat aaagcatctt atatccatag gattaatttt actattacaa
     9721 actttattaa ttacaattat tacatctata tttttaaatt catcattttt ttcttatatt
     9781 ttatttttaa tttttattgg aggaatatta attttatttt tatatataat tagaattgca
     9841 tcaaatataa aatttaaatt ttccataatt tttattttat taattccatt aatattaacc
     9901 atattaaata ttaaaataaa tttttttttc tttaaacaaa ttttaaatat taatttatta
     9961 ttaacaaaat tttttagata cccaactttc ctaattatat tattattaat aatatatcta
    10021 ttcttaacat taattatatc aataaaaatt attaacttga aatttggacc aatacgacaa
    10081 aaataatgaa attttttcta aaaaatataa taataaactt aatttataaa tttttaataa
    10141 accttccaac tccaagaaac atttctacaa tatgaaattt tggatcaata ttaggacttt
    10201 gtttattaat tcaaattttc acaggattat ttttaagaat acattattgt ccaaatacaa
    10261 atttagcatt taatagaatt attaatattt cacgtaatat taattatggt tgattaattc
    10321 gtacacttca tgcaaatgga gcctcatttt ttttcatttg catttatatt catattagac
    10381 gaaatatata ttatgattca tttaaattaa aattaacatg aattattgga acaataattt
    10441 tattattatt aataataaca gctttcatag gatatattct cccatgagga caaatgtcat
    10501 tttgaggaat tactgtaatt accaatctat tatcaacaat tccatattta ggaatttcaa
    10561 ttgtacaatg attatgagga ggattttcta ttaataatga cactttaata cgattttatt
    10621 catttcattt tattttaccg tttataattt taatatttat aataattcat ttaatatatt
    10681 tacatcaaac cggatcaaca aatccattaa gattaaatag aaatattgat aaattacctt
    10741 tttatccatt ttttttattt aaagatttat taagaatatt aattatatta ataataatat
    10801 caatattatc attaattaat ccatatttat taatagattc agaaaatttc attcaaagaa
    10861 atccatttgt aactccaatt catattcaac ctgaatgata ttttttattt gcttattcaa
    10921 ttctccgatc aattccaaat aaattaggtg gagtaattgc tttaatttta tctattttta
    10981 ttttattctt tttacctttt ataataaata aaaaaattat aggaaatcaa ttttatccat
    11041 ttaataaaat tttattatga atatttctat caatttttat tttattaacc tgatcaggta
    11101 cccaacctgt tgaatatcca tttaaaaatt taagacaaat atttacctta atttattttc
    11161 tatttttctt cttaattaga tttacatcaa aaatttgaga taaatatatt ttttaaagtt
    11221 aatgaacttg ataagtatat attttgaaaa tataaaatag aattattatt ctattaacta
    11281 cttacttaaa tttattaact tataaaataa aaattaataa ttttaaattc aaataaaata
    11341 acaaaaaatt taaagaaact gaaagaaatc tttttcatat taaatatata aatttatcat
    11401 aacgaaatcg aggaaatctt cctcgaactc aaattcatat aaaagataaa aataaaattt
    11461 ttaaaaaaaa aatatatgaa tataaatctc cccctaaaaa aaaaattgaa aacaatattc
    11521 tcataaataa aatatttgaa tattctgata taaaaattaa tgcaaatcct cctcttatat
    11581 attcaatatt aaaaccagaa actaattcag attctccttc tacaaaatca aatggtgatc
    11641 gatttgtttc tgctaaacca gaaacaaata aaattattat taaagggaaa aataaaaata
    11701 taaatcataa atataattgc aattctataa aaataattaa ttttaaactt aataacataa
    11761 ctaaaaaaga tattataata ataaataatc taacttcata agaaatcatc tgaacaattg
    11821 aacgtactct gcctaatata gaataatttc tatttgagga tcatcctgct aatataattc
    11881 tatatactat aaatcttgaa caacataaaa tatataaaat tgaatatcta aaattaaaaa
    11941 aaaaagaaaa aaatggaata actatccata taattaaagc aataaataaa ttaataatag
    12001 gacaaaaata ataaatcaaa taattagaca taattggatt aattatttct ttagtaaata
    12061 attttactcc atcagaaaaa ggttgtataa tacctattaa aaaaattata ttaggtcctt
    12121 tacgaatttg aatataacct aaaactttac gttctaatat tgttaaaaag gctacaccta
    12181 taaaaataaa aataattaaa ataattaatc ttaatattaa tataaataaa tcttttcaaa
    12241 aattattatt tataattata tatctttaaa ttctaaattt aatacattaa tctgccaaaa
    12301 taataaatat attctaaaaa aataattttt atatatacca aatcctttcg tactaaaata
    12361 tattttttta taaaagatag aaaccaacct aattcacacc ggtttaaact cagatcatgt
    12421 aagattttaa tagtcgaaca gactaaatta ttttaacttc tacattaaaa ataaatctta
    12481 atccaacatc gaggtcgcaa acttttttat taataagaac tctctaaaaa aataacgctg
    12541 ttatccctaa ggtaatttat ctattaatct atattatcag atcaaaaatt caaaaatttt
    12601 tgtttataaa atttaaaaat ttattaaatt ttaaaatttc cccaattaaa taatctctaa
    12661 attaaatata aataattata tattatatat aatattataa attattaaac tctatagggt
    12721 cttctcgtct ttttatttta tttaattttt ttttattaaa ttaaaatttc cataatttta
    12781 taaaaaatag ttattttctc gtcaaatcat tcatacaagc tttcaataaa aaaactaatt
    12841 attttgctac ctttgcacag tcaaattact gcggccattt aattaatcag tgggcagata
    12901 agactttata ttttattcat aaagacatgt ttttaataaa caggcgaaaa ataaaattgc
    12961 ctaattcttt ataaaaattt aatatttaaa tttaattata aatttaatta tactaattta
    13021 atcataataa tttctaattt tcctataaaa taaatttttt agataaaaaa ttttaacaca
    13081 tatgtaaatt atttatttat aaagattaat tataacatat taaaaataaa aaaaaattat
    13141 aattctataa aactttaaat aaataaaaat tttaaaattt ttaattaaaa gcttatccct
    13201 ttaaatattt cattataata atttttccta tttacttctt aaaaaaatat tataaaataa
    13261 attaaattta tttctctaaa aactaaatat attttaaaac gattaacatc tcattccaat
    13321 ttatatattt taaatattta taaaacaata aaatttatat ataaataact ctttaaaatt
    13381 tgagaaaatt aaaattttaa aataatttta attaacccta atacacaagg tacaataata
    13441 aaaatcttct ttaaataaat tttaaatatt tctatttcta taccataatc tataataaaa
    13501 aatatttttt cattaaaatt taataaacaa taaattattt ttcatataaa aaaaaataat
    13561 acattaaatt taaattaaat taaaaattat atttttaatg taaataaaaa attttatatt
    13621 aaattataat ttatctagct acactttcca gtacaactac tatgttacga cttatttcat
    13681 tttaaatgaa agcgacgggc aatatgtaca tattatatat ctttatcata ttataaaact
    13741 ttataaaatt acatttaaat ccaattttat tataaatttc atttataaat ccaataaaaa
    13801 attaaatgta acccattttt ttttatttat aagctacatc ttgatttgaa ttttattata
    13861 aattaattat tgaaaatact cctttaaaat tctcaattac aacgatatat aaacattaaa
    13921 ataaatacaa ttaatcgtgg attatcaatt acaaaacagg ttcctctaaa aagatataat
    13981 accgccaaat tttttaaatt ttaagaacat aactaatact cattaatttc taatttacat
    14041 ttaaaataaa agggtatcta atcctaattt atacaaaaat ttaataaaat aaaattataa
    14101 aatttttaat aattaaaatt tcaactaata attattattt ttattataac taaatttatt
    14161 attactaatc aattaattac taataatatt taatgtttaa ccgcaactgc tggcacaaaa
    14221 tttgttaata ttattatata tttctaaatc aataattata ttaaatttaa atttcaaaat
    14281 tacaactaat ttatttaaaa aaaaattata tatttttata tatacactaa taattaaaac
    14341 ttaaattaaa ttttttaatt ttaatyratt aaataatact atataataaa attatatata
    14401 tatatatata tawatatawa wawtttttat taaaattttt tgaccattat gaaataaaaa
    14461 ttatgatcaa aaatcaaggt taatttt
//
