# Supplementary material for: The complete mitochondrial genome and description of a new cryptic Brazilian species of Metopiellus Raffray (Coleoptera: Staphylinidae: Pselaphinae)
Source: PeerJ. 2023 Jul 27;11:e15697. doi: 10.7717/peerj.15697 (PMC10387231; doi:10.7717/peerj.15697)
Supplement: Supplemental Information 3 [file peerj-11-15697-s003.gb]

LOCUS       MZ576845               14780 bp    DNA     circular INV 29-JUL-2022
DEFINITION  Metopiellus sp. mitochondrion, complete genome.
ACCESSION   MZ576845
VERSION     MZ576845
KEYWORDS    .
SOURCE      mitochondrion Metopiellus sp.
  ORGANISM  Metopiellus sp.
            Eukaryota; Metazoa; Ecdysozoa; Arthropoda; Hexapoda; Insecta;
            Pterygota; Neoptera; Endopterygota; Coleoptera; Polyphaga;
            Staphyliniformia; Staphylinidae; Omaliinae group; Pselaphinae;
            Metopiellus.
REFERENCE   1  (bases 1 to 14780)
  AUTHORS   Ansejo,A., de Oliveira,M.P.A., Vieira,J.S., Oliveira,R.R.M.,
            Pires,E.S., Oliveira,G. and Vasconcelos,S.
  TITLE     A new Brazilian species of Metopiellus Raffray (Coleoptera:
            Staphylinidae) and its mitochondrial genome
  JOURNAL   Unpublished
REFERENCE   2  (bases 1 to 14780)
  AUTHORS   Ansejo,A., de Oliveira,M.P.A., Vieira,J.S., Oliveira,R.R.M.,
            Pires,E.S., Oliveira,G. and Vasconcelos,S.
  TITLE     Direct Submission
  JOURNAL   Submitted (14-JUL-2021) Environmental Genomics, Instituto
            Tecnologico Vale, R. Boaventura da Silva, 955, Belem, Para
            66055-090, Brazil
FEATURES             Location/Qualifiers
     source          1..14780
                     /organism="Metopiellus sp."
                     /organelle="mitochondrion"
                     /mol_type="genomic DNA"
                     /db_xref="taxon:2968525"
     gene            394..456
                     /gene="trnI(gat)"
     tRNA            394..456
                     /gene="trnI(gat)"
                     /product="tRNA-Ile"
     gene            complement(454..516)
                     /gene="trnQ(ttg)"
     tRNA            complement(454..516)
                     /gene="trnQ(ttg)"
                     /product="tRNA-Gln"
     gene            524..591
                     /gene="trnM(cat)"
     tRNA            524..591
                     /gene="trnM(cat)"
                     /product="tRNA-Met"
     gene            624..1586
                     /gene="ND2"
     CDS             624..1586
                     /gene="ND2"
                     /codon_start=1
                     /transl_table=5
                     /product="NADH dehydrogenase subunit 2"
                     /protein_id="UUK33570"
                     /translation="MLIISTLITISSNSWMGMWMGLEINLLSIIPLMNNIKNNYTAES
                     SIKYFIIQIISSLIILMNLIFLMKFNNFYIFNKMTNMIMNSALMMKMGSAPFHFWFPE
                     IIEGLNWMNCFILLTWQKISPFILLNYFLKNNIFTFIIITLNILIGGLIGLNQIKLKK
                     LLTFSSISHIGWMLSILMLSESLWLFYLMIYFIIMINMIYLLNKLQIFFMNHYFFMSY
                     LMIFFFNLNFFNLIGIPPFIGFFSKWFTIQMLISYKWMFLVYFMMLFTLISFFYYFRM
                     LILPMNLNLNKNFLMNMKINFFMFFMNFFNLFTFIFLPMISSLI"
     gene            1585..1648
                     /gene="trnW(tca)"
     tRNA            1585..1648
                     /gene="trnW(tca)"
                     /product="tRNA-Trp"
     gene            complement(1641..1702)
                     /gene="trnC(gca)"
     tRNA            complement(1641..1702)
                     /gene="trnC(gca)"
                     /product="tRNA-Cys"
     gene            complement(1702..1764)
                     /gene="trnY(gta)"
     tRNA            complement(1702..1764)
                     /gene="trnY(gta)"
                     /product="tRNA-Tyr"
     gene            1729..3296
                     /gene="COX1"
     CDS             1729..3296
                     /gene="COX1"
                     /note="TAA stop codon is completed by the addition of 3' A
                     residues to the mRNA"
                     /codon_start=1
                     /transl_except=(pos:3295..3296,aa:TERM)
                     /transl_table=5
                     /product="cytochrome c oxidase subunit 1"
                     /protein_id="UUK33571"
                     /translation="MYNLSLFISHFINKWLFSTNHKNIGTLYLMFGIWSGMIGMSLSI
                     LIRMELSMPGSLIGNDQIYNSIVTMHAFLMIFFLIMPMMIGGFGNWLIPMMLGAPDMA
                     FPRLNNMSFWLLPPSLILLLMSSMIENGTGTGWTIYPPLSSNLTHSSSSMDLTIFSLH
                     LAGIASILGALNFISTMLNMRLMQMKINFMSLFSWSIMITAILLIVSLPILAGAITML
                     LMDRNMNTTFFDPMGGGDPILFQHLFWFFGHPEVYILILPGFGLISHIITNETGKKET
                     FGFLSMIYAMMTIGLLGFIVWAHHMFTIGMDIDTRAYFTSTTMIIAIPTGIKIFSWLT
                     TLHGFQLNYSPSMIWSIGFMFLFTIGGLTGIILANSSIDIILHDTYYVVAHFHYVLSM
                     GAIFSIMSSFIHWFPMMWGLTLNKNFLLIQFLIMFLGVNLTFFPQHFLGLSGMPRRYS
                     DYPDMFLSWNVISSMGSMISLISIMMFIFIIWESLSSLRNKISTLNLMSLEWYHKFPI
                     KYHSFIEIPMLIKM"
     gene            3297..3358
                     /gene="trnL2(taa)"
     tRNA            3297..3358
                     /gene="trnL2(taa)"
                     /product="tRNA-Leu"
     gene            3362..4043
                     /gene="COX2"
     CDS             3362..4043
                     /gene="COX2"
                     /note="TAA stop codon is completed by the addition of 3' A
                     residues to the mRNA"
                     /codon_start=1
                     /transl_except=(pos:4043,aa:TERM)
                     /transl_table=5
                     /product="cytochrome c oxidase subunit 2"
                     /protein_id="UUK33572"
                     /translation="MTWNTLNFQNSISPLMEQLIFFHDHSMTLLLMILLMILYIIIIL
                     FKNKYNFRFLINNQMIELIWTILPIIILILIALPSLNLLYLFDEMNNPLITIKVIGHQ
                     WYWSYEYSDFKNIEFDSYMIYNQIDNYNFRLLDVDNHLIIPFNIQIRIIITSMDVIHS
                     WTIPSMNIKVDAIPGRLNQTNFFINNTGIYFGQCSEICGMNHSFMPIVIESVSKTYFI
                     KWIILTSNN"
     gene            4045..4112
                     /gene="trnK(ctt)"
     tRNA            4045..4112
                     /gene="trnK(ctt)"
                     /product="tRNA-Lys"
     gene            4127..4190
                     /gene="trnD(gtc)"
     tRNA            4127..4190
                     /gene="trnD(gtc)"
                     /product="tRNA-Asp"
     gene            4191..4343
                     /gene="ATP8"
     CDS             4191..4343
                     /gene="ATP8"
                     /codon_start=1
                     /transl_table=5
                     /product="ATP synthase F0 subunit 8"
                     /protein_id="UUK33573"
                     /translation="MFQMMPMNWLFLFIYFLLIYMMFYINMYFNFLFNPNILNKKFLL
                     SKKWKW"
     gene            4337..4987
                     /gene="ATP6"
     CDS             4337..4987
                     /gene="ATP6"
                     /codon_start=1
                     /transl_table=5
                     /product="ATP synthase F0 subunit 6"
                     /protein_id="UUK33574"
                     /translation="MMMSLFISFDPSTNLFNLNWMSLLIWFYFIPLIYWLNYSNFMMM
                     FKLIMNFIYKEFSIISMNKTNLLLSLSLFFYIILNNFMGLFPYIFTNTSHMTLNFSLA
                     LTMWFSFILFNWMNYTNKMFSHLIPNNTPFILMPFMVCIEIISIIIRPLTLMIRLMAN
                     MISGHLLLTLLGNIKLNFMSLMIIPIQMTLNILELSISMIQAYVFSILITLYLSEN"
     gene            4987..5767
                     /gene="COX3"
     CDS             4987..5767
                     /gene="COX3"
                     /note="TAA stop codon is completed by the addition of 3' A
                     residues to the mRNA"
                     /codon_start=1
                     /transl_except=(pos:5767,aa:TERM)
                     /transl_table=5
                     /product="cytochrome c oxidase subunit 3"
                     /protein_id="UUK33575"
                     /translation="MMKNHPFHLVDLSPWPILISFMIMMSMIGMIKWFKFFNYNLMLL
                     SLINIIIISYQWWRDVIRESTYQGLHSSFVMNNLKLGMILFIISELFLFVSFFWMFFH
                     SSLTPSIELGMNWPPKNIMPFNPMQIPLLNTLILLSSGFSVTWAHQSIMNNNFNQMKM
                     SLMITIMLGIYFTLLQIIEYKMSSFSISDSIYGSSFFLMTGFHGIHVLIGSIFLSICL
                     IRHLLNHFSSIHHFGFEAAIWYWHFVDVVWLFLFISIYWWGK"
     gene            5768..5830
                     /gene="trnG(tcc)"
     tRNA            5768..5830
                     /gene="trnG(tcc)"
                     /product="tRNA-Gly"
     gene            5831..6175
                     /gene="ND3"
     CDS             5831..6175
                     /gene="ND3"
                     /codon_start=1
                     /transl_table=5
                     /product="NADH dehydrogenase subunit 3"
                     /protein_id="UUK33576"
                     /translation="MYMYMFMIFLISLLCNLFPTLLSMKSLMNREKSTPFECGFDPKN
                     SMRLPFSLQFFFIALIFLIFDIEITMLIPLIYLMKKINLLIYFTMMWIFLLILLMGLY
                     YEWKIGSLNWLF"
     gene            6174..6225
                     /gene="trnA(tgc)"
     tRNA            6174..6225
                     /gene="trnA(tgc)"
                     /product="tRNA-Ala"
     gene            6224..6283
                     /gene="trnR(tcg)"
     tRNA            6224..6283
                     /gene="trnR(tcg)"
                     /product="tRNA-Arg"
     gene            6282..6344
                     /gene="trnN(gtt)"
     tRNA            6282..6344
                     /gene="trnN(gtt)"
                     /product="tRNA-Asn"
     gene            6342..6396
                     /gene="trnS1(tct)"
     tRNA            6342..6396
                     /gene="trnS1(tct)"
                     /product="tRNA-Ser"
     gene            6396..6457
                     /gene="trnE(ttc)"
     tRNA            6396..6457
                     /gene="trnE(ttc)"
                     /product="tRNA-Glu"
     gene            complement(6456..6518)
                     /gene="trnF(gaa)"
     tRNA            complement(6456..6518)
                     /gene="trnF(gaa)"
                     /product="tRNA-Phe"
     gene            complement(6519..8217)
                     /gene="ND5"
     CDS             complement(6519..8217)
                     /gene="ND5"
                     /note="TAA stop codon is completed by the addition of 3' A
                     residues to the mRNA"
                     /codon_start=1
                     /transl_except=(pos:complement(6519),aa:TERM)
                     /transl_table=5
                     /product="NADH dehydrogenase subunit 5"
                     /protein_id="UUK33577"
                     /translation="MFMICYIYYIFLMMLSVILFLLGLYFLSFDLTLMIELNFMTLNS
                     NSIVMMFLFDWMSLLFMSFVLLISSMVINYSNEYMYNDKNLNRFILLILLFVFSMIMM
                     IISPNLISILLGWDGLGLISFCLIIYYQNIKSMNAGMMTMFMNRIGDVFILMSIVWMI
                     NFGSWNFYFYIEYMKNDMIMSVILSFILISVFTKSAQIPFSSWLPIAMAAPTPISALV
                     HSSTLVTAGIYLLIRFNLGLINWMMNYLLYISIITMFIAGIIANFEYDLKKIIAYSTL
                     SQLGFIMSILSFYEYKLAMFHLLTHALFKSTLFMCAGSIIHNFLNNQDIRYMGKLIYF
                     MPLTCIFMLISILCLCGLPFLSGFYSKELILEIYLMYYSNWFIFMMYYISLGLTVCYS
                     FRLIYFLIFYNKNYLVFMNLNDNDNMLKSMSLLIFLMIIMGSLLMWLIMPNPYFICLP
                     LMMKLMAFMFLIIGMILGINISLYFLNYTINNNKFIYFIFNSLNLNFMYSYSINYWLM
                     LSMKYYENLDHGWIESMSGQKFYLFMKKNSMFLMKIFINNFYLFIILMLFWIFFLIMI
                     "
     gene            complement(8218..8280)
                     /gene="trnH(gtg)"
     tRNA            complement(8218..8280)
                     /gene="trnH(gtg)"
                     /product="tRNA-His"
     gene            complement(8281..9592)
                     /gene="ND4"
     CDS             complement(8281..9592)
                     /gene="ND4"
                     /note="TAA stop codon is completed by the addition of 3' A
                     residues to the mRNA"
                     /codon_start=1
                     /transl_except=(pos:complement(8281),aa:TERM)
                     /transl_table=5
                     /product="NADH dehydrogenase subunit 4"
                     /protein_id="UUK33578"
                     /translation="MMSFIFFIIMMIMVNFYSLWLSQYIYYMLFFMFLLINVYNNIYL
                     NLSYMFGIDLLSYLMLLLLFWICSLMILVIKKKNFMEMYLFLMLSLLLSLFCVFSTLN
                     LFYFYIFFEISLIPMLIMILGWGFQPERLQAGVYLFFYMMFMSLPMLLSVFFIYENFY
                     CLMLNMIYNINVFNIFIYLFLVLIFLVKMPMFMIHLWLPKAHVEAPVFGSMMLAGIML
                     KLGGYGMIRIMMIFMKLGMKFNFVFIIISLFGSLIISFICFRQTDMKSMIAYSSIIHM
                     GLVISGIMTLNYFGLIGSLIMMLGHGLCSSGLFCMLNLVYERFFSRSIYFNKGLINLL
                     PSLSLWWFLLLISNAGSPPSLNLLSEILLMISLVSWNYLLMLLLLLISLLSIMYCLYL
                     FSYSQHGKNIHMFSCSMNQIREFLLLFLHWFPLNLLFLKSEMFLL"
     gene            complement(9586..9858)
                     /gene="ND4L"
     CDS             complement(9586..9858)
                     /gene="ND4L"
                     /codon_start=1
                     /transl_table=5
                     /product="NADH dehydrogenase subunit 4l"
                     /protein_id="UUK33579"
                     /translation="MYSLIMFICGLISLCLKFKHLLMMLLSLEFIILSIYLSLYFMLI
                     MYNYEFYMLMIFLSMSVCESVLGLSILVYLIRTSGNDYLKTFNMLW"
     gene            9866..9929
                     /gene="trnT(tgt)"
     tRNA            9866..9929
                     /gene="trnT(tgt)"
                     /product="tRNA-Thr"
     gene            complement(9930..9993)
                     /gene="trnP(tgg)"
     tRNA            complement(9930..9993)
                     /gene="trnP(tgg)"
                     /product="tRNA-Pro"
     gene            9996..10451
                     /gene="ND6"
     CDS             9996..10451
                     /gene="ND6"
                     /codon_start=1
                     /transl_table=5
                     /product="NADH dehydrogenase subunit 6"
                     /protein_id="UUK33580"
                     /translation="MFMLNFLLILSLSFIFMKHLMSMGLILLLQTLLITIITSMFLNS
                     SFFSYILFLIFIGGMLILFLYMISIASNMKFKFSMIFILLIPLMLTMLNIKMNFFFFK
                     QILNINLLLTKFFSYPTFLIMLLLMMYLFLTLIMSMKIINLKFGPMRQK"
     gene            10472..11581
                     /gene="CYTB"
     CDS             10472..11581
                     /gene="CYTB"
                     /codon_start=1
                     /transl_table=5
                     /product="cytochrome b"
                     /protein_id="UUK33581"
                     /translation="MMMNLIYKFLMNLPTPSNISTMWNFGSMLGLCLLIQIFTGLFLS
                     MHYCPNTNLAFNSIINISRNINYGWLIRTLHANGASFFFICIYIHISRNMYYDSFKLK
                     LTWIIGTMILLLLMMTAFMGYILPWGQMSFWGITVITNLLSTIPYLGISIVQWLWGGF
                     SINNDTLMRFYSFHFILPFMILMFMMIHLMYLHQTGSTNPLSLNSNIDKLPFYPFFLF
                     KDLLSMLIMLMMMSMLSLINPYLLMDSENFIQSNPFVTPIHIQPEWYFLFAYSILRSI
                     PNKLGGVIALILSIFILFFLPFMMNKKIMGNQFYPFNKILLWMFLSIFILLTWSGTQP
                     VEYPFKNLSQMFTLIYFLFFFLISFTSKIWDKYIF"
     gene            11582..11645
                     /gene="trnS2(tga)"
     tRNA            11582..11645
                     /gene="trnS2(tga)"
                     /product="tRNA-Ser"
     gene            complement(11665..12588)
                     /gene="ND1"
     CDS             complement(11665..12588)
                     /gene="ND1"
                     /codon_start=1
                     /transl_table=5
                     /product="NADH dehydrogenase subunit 1"
                     /protein_id="UUK33582"
                     /translation="MLMLSLIILIIFIFMGVAFLTMLERKVLGYIQIRKGPNMIFLMG
                     IMQPFSDGVKLFTKEMINPIMSNYLIYYFCPIINLFIALIMWMVIPFFSFFFNFSYSI
                     LYILCCSSFMVYSIMLAGWSSNSNYSMLGSVRSIVQMISYEVSLFIIMMSFLVMLMSL
                     KLIIFMELQLYLWFMFLFFPLMMILFVSGLAETNRSPFDFVEGESELVSGFNIEYMSG
                     GFALIFMSEYSNILFMSMLFSIFFLGGDLYSYIFFLKILFLSFMWIWVRGSFPRFRYD
                     KFMYLMWKSFLSVSLNFLLFYLNLKLLIFIL"
     gene            complement(12609..12669)
                     /gene="trnL1(tag)"
     tRNA            complement(12609..12669)
                     /gene="trnL1(tag)"
                     /product="tRNA-Leu"
     gene            complement(12699..13931)
                     /gene="rrnL"
     rRNA            complement(12699..13931)
                     /gene="rrnL"
                     /product="16S ribosomal RNA"
     gene            complement(13936..13999)
                     /gene="trnV(tac)"
     tRNA            complement(13936..13999)
                     /gene="trnV(tac)"
                     /product="tRNA-Val"
     gene            complement(13995..14722)
                     /gene="rrnS"
     rRNA            complement(13995..14722)
                     /gene="rrnS"
                     /product="12S ribosomal RNA"
BASE COUNT     6313 a   1521 c    903 g   6043 t
ORIGIN     
        1 aaaaatatct tttttttttt tttttccaaa tgaatagaac aaagcaatta ataatatctt
       61 aataatctat tgaaaattat atatttatag ttttttttta actatatata tattaatata
      121 tttaaatagg ataaattatt aatatataaa tatttatata tattaattta gtaattattt
      181 atagtctaat tttatttacc catcaaatat aatctacaaa ttaaatttta ctcaaattta
      241 attaaagaaa ttttttccaa tatttttttt caaaaaaaaa aaatgcaaaa ctaacattta
      301 aaatgcaatt tttttttaca atttatcttc ctattaaatt tcatatcatt aaaatttaaa
      361 tttattattt aattaattat tataaataaa attaataaag tgtctgaaaa aaagaattat
      421 tttgatagaa taaaatatgt aaatttacct ttattatatt taataataat attaccttaa
      481 gattcaaaaa cttatataca tgtatactca aatataattt tttaaaaaaa taagctaaca
      541 aagctaatag gttcataccc tatttataaa ggttaaatcc tttttttttt attatatttt
      601 tttataaatt tttatttttt aatatattaa tcatcagaac tttaattaca atttcatcaa
      661 actcatgaat aggaatatga ataggtttag aaattaattt attatctatt atccccctaa
      721 taaataatat taaaaataac tataccgctg aatcttcaat taaatatttc attattcaaa
      781 tcatttcttc attaattatt ttaataaatt taattttttt aataaaattt aataattttt
      841 atatttttaa taaaataact aatataatta taaattcagc cttaataata aaaataggaa
      901 gagccccatt ccatttttga ttccccgaaa ttattgaagg cctaaattga ataaattgtt
      961 ttattttatt aacatgacaa aaaattagcc catttattct tttaaattat ttcttgaaaa
     1021 ataatatctt tacttttatt attattacat taaatatttt aattggcgga ttaattggtt
     1081 taaatcaaat taaattaaaa aaattattaa cattttcttc aattagtcat attggatgaa
     1141 tattaagaat tttaatatta tcagaatctt tatgattatt ttatttaata atttatttta
     1201 ttatcataat taacataatt tatttactca ataaattaca aatttttttc ataaatcatt
     1261 atttctttat atcttattta ataatttttt tttttaattt aaattttttt aatttaattg
     1321 gaattcctcc atttattgga tttttttcaa aatgatttac aattcaaata ctaatttcgt
     1381 ataaatgaat atttttagtt tattttataa tgctatttac tctaatttca tttttttatt
     1441 attttcggat actaatttta cctataaatt taaatttaaa taaaaatttc ctaataaata
     1501 taaaaatcaa tttttttata ttctttataa acttttttaa tttatttaca tttatttttt
     1561 taccaataat ttctagttta atttaaggat ttaagttata aaaactttta atcttcaaaa
     1621 ttaacaaaaa aaaaattttt aagccttaaa aaatttttta cctttaaatt tgcaatttaa
     1681 aatcattcat gactataaaa ctaataaaag aattttattc ataaataaat ttacaattta
     1741 tcacttttta tcagtcattt tattaacaaa tgattatttt ccacgaatca taaaaatatt
     1801 ggaacattat atctaatatt tggaatttga tcaggaataa ttggaatatc attaagaatt
     1861 ttaatccgta tagaattaag aatacctggt tcattaattg gaaatgatca aatttataat
     1921 tctattgtaa ctatacacgc ttttttaata attttttttt taattatacc aataataatt
     1981 ggtggatttg gaaattgatt aattccaata atattaggag ctcctgatat agcttttcct
     2041 cgtcttaata atataagatt ctgattactt cctccttcat taattttatt attaataaga
     2101 agaataattg aaaatggaac aggtacagga tgaacaattt atcctccttt atcatcaaat
     2161 ttaactcata gaagatcttc tatagattta actattttta gattacattt agcaggaatt
     2221 gcttcaattc ttggagcatt aaattttatt tcaactatat taaatatacg attaatacaa
     2281 ataaaaatca attttatatc cttattttcc tgatcaatta taattacagc aattttatta
     2341 attgtttcac taccaatttt agcaggtgca attaccatat tattaataga tcgaaatata
     2401 aatacaactt tttttgatcc tataggagga ggagatccaa ttttattcca acatttattt
     2461 tgattttttg gtcaccctga agtttatatt ttaattttac caggatttgg tttaatttct
     2521 catattatta caaatgaaac aggaaaaaaa gaaacttttg ggtttttaag aataatttat
     2581 gcaataataa caattggttt acttggattt attgtatgag cccatcatat atttactatt
     2641 ggtatagata ttgatactcg tgcttatttt acatcaacaa caataattat tgcaattcca
     2701 acaggaatta aaatttttag atgattaaca actctacatg gatttcaatt aaattattct
     2761 ccatcaataa tttgatcaat tggatttata ttcctattta caattggtgg attaacagga
     2821 attattttag ctaattcatc aattgatatt attctacatg atacttatta tgtagtagct
     2881 cattttcatt atgtattatc aataggagca attttttcta ttatatcaag atttattcat
     2941 tgatttccta taatatgagg tttaacatta aataaaaatt ttcttttaat tcaattctta
     3001 attatatttt taggagtaaa tttaacattt tttcctcaac atttcttagg tttatctgga
     3061 atacctcgtc gatattcaga ttatcctgat atatttttat catgaaatgt aatttcatca
     3121 ataggatcaa taatttcttt aattagaatt ataatattca tttttattat ttgagaaaga
     3181 ttatcctcct tacgaaataa aatttcaact ctaaatttaa tatccttaga atgataccat
     3241 aaatttccaa ttaaatacca ctcttttatt gaaattccaa tactaattaa aatatatcta
     3301 atatgacaga taaatgtact ggatttaaac cccataaata aatttaattt ttttagaaat
     3361 cataacatga aatactctaa attttcaaaa tagaatctct cctttaatag aacaattaat
     3421 tttttttcac gatcatagaa taaccttatt attaataatt ctacttataa ttttatatat
     3481 tattattatt ttatttaaaa ataaatataa ttttcgattt ttaattaata atcaaataat
     3541 tgaattaatt tgaactattt tacctattat tattttaatt ttaattgcac taccttcatt
     3601 aaatttatta tatttatttg atgaaataaa taatccttta attactatca aagtaattgg
     3661 gcatcaatga tattgatcat atgaatattc tgatttcaaa aatattgaat ttgattcata
     3721 cataatttat aatcaaattg ataattataa tttccgtctt ttagatgtag ataatcattt
     3781 aattattcct tttaatattc aaattcgaat tattattact tcaatagatg taattcattc
     3841 atgaactatc ccatctataa atattaaagt tgatgctatt ccaggacgat taaatcaaac
     3901 gaattttttt attaacaata caggaattta ttttggtcaa tgttcagaaa tttgtggtat
     3961 aaatcatagt tttataccaa ttgtaattga aagagtttcg aaaacctatt ttattaaatg
     4021 aattatctta acttccaata attatattaa gtgtctgaaa aagtaatggt ctcttaaacc
     4081 aatcataata taaataaata tattcttaat aacattttta tatctttaaa aattagtttt
     4141 aaaaaaaact ttagaatgtc aacctaaaat tatatagatt atatttttaa atttttcaaa
     4201 taataccaat aaattgatta tttttattta tttatttctt attaatttat ataatatttt
     4261 atattaatat atattttaat tttttattta atccaaatat tttaaataaa aaatttttat
     4321 tatcaaaaaa atgaaaatga taataagatt atttatttca tttgatcctt caacaaattt
     4381 atttaattta aattgaataa gactattaat ttgattttat ttcattccat taatttattg
     4441 attaaattat tcaaatttta taataatatt taaattaatt ataaatttta tttacaaaga
     4501 atttagtatt atttcaataa ataaaacaaa tcttctatta tctttaagtt tattttttta
     4561 tattatcctt aataatttta taggtttatt cccttatatt tttactaata caagacatat
     4621 aactttaaat tttagattag ctttaaccat atgattttct tttattttat ttaattgaat
     4681 aaattataca aataaaatat tttctcattt aattccaaat aatactccat ttattttaat
     4741 accttttata gtatgtattg aaatcattag aattattatt cgacctttaa ctttaataat
     4801 tcgattaata gcaaatatga tttccggtca tttactttta actttattag gtaatattaa
     4861 attaaatttc atatctttaa taattattcc tattcaaata actttaaata ttttagaatt
     4921 aagaatttca ataattcaag cttatgtttt ttctatttta attaccttat atttaagaga
     4981 aaattaatga taaaaaatca tccttttcat cttgtagatt taagaccttg acctatttta
     5041 attagattta taattataat atcaataatt ggaataatta aatgatttaa attttttaat
     5101 tacaatttaa tattattaag attaattaat attattatta tttcatatca atgatgacga
     5161 gatgtaatcc gagaaagaac ttaccaagga ttacattctt catttgtaat aaataattta
     5221 aaattaggaa taattttatt tattatttca gaattatttt tatttgtttc atttttttga
     5281 atatttttcc atagaagatt aactccttct attgaattag gaataaactg accaccaaaa
     5341 aatattatac catttaatcc aatacaaatt cctttattaa atacattaat tttattaaga
     5401 tcaggatttt cagtaacttg agctcaccaa agaattataa ataataattt taatcaaata
     5461 aaaataagat taataattac aattatactt ggaatttatt ttacattact tcaaattatt
     5521 gaatataaaa tatcttcatt ttcaatttct gattcaattt atggatcctc atttttttta
     5581 ataacaggtt ttcatggaat ccatgtatta attggatcta tttttctttc tatttgttta
     5641 attcgacatt tattaaatca tttctcttca attcatcatt ttggatttga agcagcaatt
     5701 tgatactgac attttgttga tgtagtatga ttatttttat ttatttctat ttactgatga
     5761 ggaaaatatt tatataatat aaatattata tttaatttcc aattaaaaaa tcaactaaat
     5821 tgtataaatt atttatatat acatatttat aatttttctt atctcattat tatgtaattt
     5881 atttccaacc ttactttcaa taaaatcttt aataaaccga gaaaaatcaa caccatttga
     5941 atgtggtttt gatccaaaaa attcaatacg tttacctttt tctcttcaat ttttttttat
     6001 tgcattaatt tttttaattt ttgatattga aattactata ctaattcctt taatttattt
     6061 aataaaaaaa attaacttat taatttattt tactataata tgaatttttt tattaatttt
     6121 attaatagga ttatattatg aatgaaaaat tggatcatta aattgattat tttaggataa
     6181 aaatttatat ttgcaatata atactattga tttcaattta tcttattaag aaataaattt
     6241 ataattagtt tcgacctaaa atctgtttta attaacctaa tttaataaaa accaaaaaga
     6301 ggtaaatcat tgttaatgat taaattgaaa atattcttat tgaatttaac aaattaagct
     6361 tctaacttaa taaatagcaa taatgttata aattcattta tataatttaa aaaaaatttt
     6421 atattttcat tataaattta gattcatctt ataaatattt aaagaaaaaa atcatcataa
     6481 tatcttcaat attatacttt aatttaagct atttaaataa attataatta aaaaaaaaat
     6541 tcaaaataat attaaaataa taaataaata aaaattatta ataaaaatct tcattaaaaa
     6601 tatagaattt tttttcataa ataaataaaa tttttgccct cttattgatt caattcaacc
     6661 atgatccaaa ttttcataat attttattct taatattaat caataattaa ttctataaga
     6721 atatataaaa tttaaattta gactattaaa aataaaataa ataaacttat tattattaat
     6781 agtataattt aaaaaatata aagaaatatt aatccctaaa attataccaa taattaaaaa
     6841 cataaaagct attaatttta ttattaatgg taaacaaata aaataaggat taggtataat
     6901 taaccatatt aataaacttc ctataataat tatcaaaaaa attaataatc ttatagactt
     6961 taatatatta tcattatcat ttaaatttat aaaaactaaa taatttttat tataaaaaat
     7021 taaaaaataa attaaacgaa aagaataaca aactgttaat cctaaagaaa tataatatat
     7081 tataaaaata aatcaattag aataatatat taaataaatt tctaaaatta attccttaga
     7141 ataaaatcct gataaaaatg gaagaccaca taaacataaa atagaaatta atataaaaat
     7201 acaagttaaa ggtataaaat aaattaattt tcctatataa cgaatatctt gattattcaa
     7261 aaaattatga ataattctac ccgcacacat aaataatgtt gatttaaata aagcatgagt
     7321 taataaatga aatatagcta atttatattc ataaaaagac aaaattctta taataaaacc
     7381 taattgtctt aaagttgaat aagcaataat tttttttaaa tcatattcaa aatttgcaat
     7441 aattccagca ataaatatag taataattct aatatataat aaataattta ttattcaatt
     7501 aattaatcct aaattaaaac gaattaataa ataaatacct gctgttacta aagttgatga
     7561 atgaactaat gcagaaatag gagtaggagc agctatagca attggtaatc aagatgaaaa
     7621 aggaatttgt gctctctttg taaaaactga aattaaaata aatcttaaaa ttactcttat
     7681 aattatgtca tttttcatat attcaatata aaaataaaaa tttcaacttc caaaattaat
     7741 tattcaaaca attgatatta aaataaaaac atcaccaatt cgatttataa atattgttat
     7801 tattcctgca tttatagatt taatattctg atagtaaata attaaacaaa atgaaattaa
     7861 tcctaatcca tctcatccca ataaaatcct aatcaaatta ggtctaataa ttattataat
     7921 tatagaaaaa acaaataata aaattaataa aataaaacga tttaaattct tatcattata
     7981 tatatattca ttactataat taataactat agaagaaatt aataaaacaa atcttataaa
     8041 taataatgat attcaatcaa ataaaaatat tataacaata gaatttgaat ttaatgtcat
     8101 aaaatttaat tcaattatta atgttaaatc aaatcttaaa aaatataatc ctaataaaaa
     8161 caaaataact cttaatatta ttaaaaaaat ataataaata taacaaatta taaaaattat
     8221 ttaatataat tctatatatt tgattccaca aatcaatatt ttactttaaa ttaattaaat
     8281 ataacaaaaa tatttctctt tttaaaaata ataaatttaa aggaaatcaa tgtaaaaata
     8341 ataataaaaa ttctcgaatc tgatttattg aacaactaaa tatatgaata tttttaccat
     8401 gttgagaata agaaaataaa tataaacaat atataattct taataaagaa attaataata
     8461 ataataatat taataaataa tttcatctta ctaatctaat tattaataaa atttctctta
     8521 ataaatttaa agaaggaggt gaaccagcat tagaaattaa caacaaaaat catcataaac
     8581 ttaatctagg taataaatta attaaccctt tattaaaata aattcttcgt ctaaaaaatc
     8641 gttcataaac taaatttaat atacaaaata atcctgatga acataatcca tgacctaata
     8701 ttataattaa tgaaccaatt aaaccaaaat aatttaaagt tataattcct ctaattacta
     8761 accctatatg aataattgaa gaataagcaa ttattgattt tatatctgtt tgccgaaaac
     8821 aaataaaaga aatgattaat cttccaaata aactaatgat aataaataca aaattaaatt
     8881 ttattcctaa ttttataaaa attatcataa ttcgaattat cccatatcct cctaatttta
     8941 atataattcc tgctaatatt atagatccaa atacaggagc ctcaacatga gcttttggta
     9001 atcataaatg aattataaat ataggtattt taactaaaaa aattaaaact aaaaataaat
     9061 aaataaaaat attaaataca ttaatattat aaattatatt taacattaaa caataaaaat
     9121 tttcataaat aaaaaatact cttaataata taggtaaaga tataaacatt atataaaaaa
     9181 ataaataaac tccagcttgt aaccgttcag gttgaaatcc tcaacctaaa attataatta
     9241 atataggaat caatctaatt tcaaaaaaaa tataaaaata aaataaattt aaagttctaa
     9301 atacacaaaa taaagataat aataatctta atattaaaaa taaatatatt tctataaaat
     9361 tttttttttt aattactaaa atcattaaac tacaaattca aaataataat aataatatta
     9421 aatatcttaa taaatcaatt ccaaatatat atcttaaatt caaataaata ttattataaa
     9481 cattaattaa taaaaatata aaaaataata tataatagat atattgtctt aatcataatc
     9541 tataaaaatt aactataatt attataataa taaaaaaaat aaatcttatc ataatatatt
     9601 aaatgtcttt aaataatcat ttccactagt acgaattaaa tatactaaaa tagaaagacc
     9661 taagactctt tcacaaactc ttatagataa aaaaattatt aatatataaa attcataatt
     9721 atatataatt aatataaaat ataaacttaa ataaatagat aaaataataa attctaaact
     9781 taataatatt attaataaat gtttaaattt taaacataaa ctaattaacc cacaaataaa
     9841 tataattaaa gaataaatta acattatttt aataatttaa tttaaaatat tgattttgta
     9901 aatcaaaaat aattttcaat tttaaaattt caaagaaaat acatcttatc aataatctcc
     9961 aaaattaata tttttaattt aaactattct ttgatatttt tatattaaat tttttattaa
    10021 ttttatcttt atcatttatt tttataaagc atcttatatc cataggatta attttactat
    10081 tacaaacttt attaattaca attattacat ctatattttt aaattcatca tttttttctt
    10141 atattttatt tttaattttt attggaggaa tattaatttt atttttatat ataattagaa
    10201 ttgcatcaaa tataaaattt aaattttcca taatttttat tttattaatt ccattaatat
    10261 taaccatatt aaatattaaa ataaattttt ttttctttaa acaaatttta aatattaatt
    10321 tattattaac aaaatttttt agatacccaa ctttcctaat tatattatta ttaataatat
    10381 atctattctt aacattaatt atatcaataa aaattattaa cttgaaattt ggaccaatac
    10441 gacaaaaata atgaaatttt ttctaaaaaa tataataata aacttaattt ataaattttt
    10501 aataaacctt ccaactccaa gaaacatttc tacaatatga aattttggat caatattagg
    10561 actttgttta ttaattcaaa ttttcacagg attattttta agaatacatt attgtccaaa
    10621 tacaaattta gcatttaata gaattattaa tatttcacgt aatattaatt atggttgatt
    10681 aattcgtaca cttcatgcaa atggagcctc attttttttc atttgcattt atattcatat
    10741 tagacgaaat atatattatg attcatttaa attaaaatta acatgaatta ttggaacaat
    10801 aattttatta ttattaataa taacagcttt cataggatat attctcccat gaggacaaat
    10861 atcattttga ggaattactg taattaccaa tctattatca acaattccat atttaggaat
    10921 ttcaattgta caatgattat gaggaggatt ttctattaat aatgacactt taatacgatt
    10981 ttattcattt cattttattt taccgtttat aattttaata tttataataa ttcatttaat
    11041 atatttacat caaaccggat caacaaatcc attaagatta aatagaaata ttgataaatt
    11101 acctttttat ccattttttt tatttaaaga tttattaaga atattaatta tattaataat
    11161 aatatcaata ttatcattaa ttaatccata tttattaata gattcagaaa atttcattca
    11221 aagaaatcca tttgtaactc caattcatat tcaacctgaa tgatattttt tatttgctta
    11281 ttcaattctc cgatcaattc caaataaatt aggtggagta attgctttaa ttttatctat
    11341 ttttatttta ttctttttac cttttataat aaataaaaaa attataggaa atcaatttta
    11401 tccatttaat aaaattttat tatgaatatt tctatcaatt tttattttat taacctgatc
    11461 aggtacccaa cctgttgaat atccatttaa aaatttaaga caaatattta ccttaattta
    11521 ttttctattt ttcttcttaa ttagatttac atcaaaaatt tgagataaat atatttttta
    11581 aagttaatga acttgataag tatatatttt gaaaatataa aatagaatta ttattctatt
    11641 aactacttac ttaaatttat taacttataa aataaaaatt aataatttta aattcaaata
    11701 aaataacaaa aaatttaaag aaactgaaag aaatcttttt catattaaat atataaattt
    11761 atcataacga aatcgaggaa atcttcctcg aactcaaatt catataaaag ataaaaataa
    11821 aatttttaaa aaaaaaatat atgaatataa atctccccct aaaaaaaaaa ttgaaaacaa
    11881 tattctcata aataaaatat ttgaatattc tgatataaaa attaatgcaa atcctcctct
    11941 tatatattca atattaaaac cagaaactaa ttcagattct ccttctacaa aatcaaatgg
    12001 tgatcgattt gtttctgcta aaccagaaac aaataaaatt attattaaag ggaaaaataa
    12061 aaatataaat cataaatata attgcaattc tataaaaata attaatttta aacttattaa
    12121 cataactaaa aaagatatta taataataaa taatctaact tcataagaaa tcatctgaac
    12181 aattgaacgt actctgccta atatagaata atttctattt gaggatcatc ctgctaatat
    12241 aattctatat actataaatc ttgaacaaca taaaatatat aaaattgaat atctaaaatt
    12301 aaaaaaaaaa gaaaaaaatg gaataactat ccatataatt aaagcaataa ataaattaat
    12361 aataggacaa aaataataaa tcaaataatt agacataatt ggattaatta tttctttagt
    12421 aaataatttt actccatcag aaaaaggttg tataatacct attaaaaaaa ttatattagg
    12481 tcctttacga atttgaatat aacctaaaac tttacgttct aatattgtta aaaaggctac
    12541 acctataaaa ataaaaataa ttaaaataat taatcttaat attaatataa ataaatcttt
    12601 tcaaaaatta ttatttataa ttatatatct ttaaattcta aatttaatac attaatctgc
    12661 caaaataata aatatattct aaaaaaataa tttttatata taccaaatcc tttcgtacta
    12721 aaatatattt ttttataaaa gatagaaacc aacctaattc acaccggttt aaactcagat
    12781 catgtaagat tttaatagtc gaacagacta aattatttta acttctacat taaaaataaa
    12841 tcttaatcca acatcgaggt cgcaaacttt tttattaata agaactctct aaaaaaataa
    12901 cgctgttatc cctaaggtaa tttatctatt aatctatatt atcagatcaa aaattcaaaa
    12961 atttttgttt ataaaattta aaaatttatt aaattttaaa atttccccaa ttaaataatc
    13021 tctaaattaa atataaataa ttatatatta tatataatat tataaattat taaactctat
    13081 agggtcttct cgtcttttta ttttatttaa ttttttttta ttaaattaaa atttccataa
    13141 ttttataaaa aatagttatt ttctcgtcaa atcattcata caagctttca ataaaaaaac
    13201 taattatttt gctacctttg cacagtcaaa ttactgcggc catttaatta atcagtgggc
    13261 agataagact ttatatttta ttcataaaga catgttttta ataaacaggc gaaaaataaa
    13321 attgcctaat tctttataaa aattttatac ttaaatttaa ttataaattt aattatacta
    13381 atttaatcat aataatttct aattttccta taaaataaat tttttagata aaaaatttta
    13441 acacatatgt aaattattta tttataaaga ttaattataa catattaaaa ataaaaaaaa
    13501 attataattc tataaaactt taaataaata aaaattttaa aatttttaat taaaagctta
    13561 tccctttaaa tatttcatta taataatttt tcctatttac ttcttaaaaa aatattataa
    13621 aataaattaa atttatttct ctaaaaacta aatatatttt aaaacgatta acatctcatt
    13681 tcaatttata tattttaaat atttataaaa caataaaatt tatatataaa taactcttta
    13741 aaatttgaga aaattaaaac tttaaaataa ttttaattaa ccctaataca caaggtacaa
    13801 taataaaaat cttctttaaa taaattttaa atatttctat ttctatacca taatctataa
    13861 taaaaaatat tttttcatta aaatttaata aacaataaat tatttttcat attaaaaaaa
    13921 aataatatat taaatttaaa ttaaactaaa aattatattt ttaatgtaaa taaaaaattt
    13981 tatattaaat tataatttat ctagctacac tttccagtac aactactatg ttacgactta
    14041 tttcatttta aatgaaagcg acgggcaata tgtacatatt atatatcttt atcatattat
    14101 aaaactttat aaaattacat ttaaatccaa ttttattata aatttcattt ataaatccaa
    14161 taaaaaatta aatgtaaccc attttttttt atttataagc tacatcttga tttgaatttt
    14221 attataaatt aattattgaa aatactcctt taaaattctc aattacaacg atatataaac
    14281 attaaaataa atacaattaa tcgtggatta tcaattacaa aacaggttcc tctaaaaaga
    14341 tataataccg ccaaattttt taaattttaa gaacataact aatactcatt aatttctaat
    14401 ttacatttaa aataaaaggg tatctaatcc taatttatac aaaaatttaa taaaataaaa
    14461 ttataaaatt tttaataatt aaaatttcaa ctaataatta ttatttttat tataactaaa
    14521 tttattatta ctaatcaatt aattactaat aatatttaat gtttaaccgc aactgctggc
    14581 acaaaatttg ttaatattat tatatatttc taaatcaata attatattaa atttaaattt
    14641 caaaattaca actaatttat ttaaaaaaaa attatatatt tttatatata cactaataat
    14701 taaaacttaa attaaatttt ttaattttaa tcaattaaat aatactatat aataaaatta
    14761 tatatatata tatatataaa
//
